Addgene plasmid #130997: pAAV-Ef1a-DIO-ChRmine-eYFP-Kv2.1-WPRE
Purpose: Double floxed soma-targeted ChRmine-eYFP under the control of Ef1a promoter
Depositing lab: Karl Deisseroth. Depositing organization: Stanford University. Publication: Cortical layer-specific critical dynamics triggering perception. Marshel JH, Kim YS, Machado TA, Quirin S, Benson B, Kadmon J, Raja C, Chibukhchyan A, Ramakrishnan C, Inoue M, Shane JC, McKnight DJ, Yoshizawa S, Kato HE, Ganguli S, Deisseroth K. Science. 2019 Aug 9;365(6453). pii: science.aaw5202. doi: 10.1126/science.aaw5202. Epub 2019 Jul 18. PubMed 31320556.
Backbone
  Vector backbone: pAAV-MCS
  Backbone manufacturer: Stratagene
  Vector type: AAV
Growth in bacteria
  Bacterial resistance: Ampicillin, 100 μg/mL
  Growth temperature: 37°C
  Growth strain: NEB Stable
  Copy number: High Copy
Gene/Insert
  Gene/Insert name: ChRmine
  Species: Tiarina fusus
  GenBank ID: MN194599
  Promoter: Ef1a
  Tag / fusion protein: EYFP-Kv2.1 (C terminal on insert)
  Cloning method: Restriction Enzyme; 5′ cloning site AscI (not destroyed); 3′ cloning site NheI (not destroyed)
  Sequencing primers: 5′ GTTAGGCCAGCTTGGCACTTG; 3′ GAATACCAGTCAATCTTTCAC
Terms and licenses: Academic/Nonprofit Terms; Industry Terms: Not Available to Industry
How to cite: pAAV-Ef1a-DIO-ChRmine-eYFP-Kv2.1-WPRE was a gift from Karl Deisseroth (Addgene plasmid # 130997 ; http://n2t.net/addgene:130997 ; RRID:Addgene_130997)
