[The description below was written by a language model from this plasmid's Addgene catalogue record and pLannotate feature annotations shown in this document.]
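Description:
pAAV-Ef1a-DIO-ChRmine-eYFP-Kv2.1-WPRE is a 7.5 kb AAV transfer plasmid built on the Stratagene pAAV-MCS backbone for Cre-dependent expression of a soma-targeted opsin in mammalian cells, typically neurons. It is propagated in E. coli as a high-copy plasmid through a ColE1/pUC-type origin with ampicillin selection (AmpR with its bla promoter), and it also carries an f1 origin. The expression cassette lies between AAV2 inverted terminal repeats, which allow it to be packaged into recombinant AAV particles. One ITR is annotated in full and the other only as short fragments, a common result of automated annotation of these repeat-rich regions. The recorded growth strain is a recombination-reducing one suited to such repeats.

The payload is ChRmine, a channelrhodopsin recorded as coming from Tiarina fusus, fused at its C terminus to eYFP (annotated as Citrine by the software) and then to a fragment of rat Kv2.1 (Kcnb1), which restricts the fusion to the soma and proximal dendrites. A short KCNJ2 (Kir2.1) fragment sits just upstream of the fluorescent protein and probably acts as a membrane trafficking signal. The ChRmine coding region itself is not called in the feature table but would occupy the unannotated stretch before that fragment. The fusion is oriented opposite to the EF-1α promoter and is flanked by paired, oppositely oriented loxP and lox2272 sites (a DIO/FLEx arrangement), so Cre irreversibly inverts it into the sense orientation and expression occurs only in Cre-positive cells. A WPRE and an hGH polyadenylation signal downstream enhance transcript stability and processing. The construct is used for cell-type-specific optogenetic stimulation where soma restriction supports single-cell targeting.
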