Features (pLannotate 1.2.2; 24 found; start..end, strand, type, name):
    378..429     +  misc_feature   bom (fragment): basis of mobility region from pBR322
    434..574     -  repeat_region  AAV2 ITR: inverted terminal repeat of adeno-associated virus serotype 2 inverted
    614..1090    -  polyA_signal   hGH poly(A) signal: human growth hormone polyadenylation signal
   1122..1710    -  misc_feature   WPRE: woodchuck hepatitis virus posttranscriptional regulatory element
   1710..1734    -  misc_feature   MCS (fragment): pBluescript multiple cloning site
   1735..1768    +  protein_bind   loxP: Cre-mediated recombination occurs in the 8-bp core sequence (GCATACAT). Cre recombinase
   1769..1818    +  intron         β-globin intron (fragment): internally truncated intron from human β-globin
   1819..1852    +  protein_bind   lox2272: Cre-mediated recombination occurs in the 8-bp core sequence (GGATACTT). lox2272 sites are compatible with each other, but incompatible with loxP or loxN sites (Lee and Saito, 1988). Cre recombinase
   2799..2858    +  CDS            KCNJ2 (fragment): KCNJ2_HUMAN - Also known as IRK1. Experimental evidence at protein level: Swiss-Prot protein existence level 1. Probably participates in establishing action potential waveform and excitability of neuronal and muscle tissues. Inward rectifier potassium channels are characterized by a greater tendency to allow potassium to flow into the cell rather than out of it. Their voltage dependence is regulated by the concentration of extracellular potassium; as external potassium is raised, the voltage range of the channel opening shifts to more positive voltages. The inward rectification is mainly due t
   2857..3572    +  CDS            Citrine (fragment): enhanced variant of YFP (Heikal et al., 2001) mammalian codon-optimized
   3573..3767    +  CDS            Kcnb1 (fragment): KCNB1_RAT - Experimental evidence at protein level: Swiss-Prot protein existence level 1. Voltage-gated potassium channel that mediates transmembrane potassium transport in excitable membranes, primarily in the brain, but also in the pancreas and cardiovascular system. Contributes to the regulation of the action potential (AP) repolarization, duration and frequency of repetitive AP firing in neurons, muscle cells and endocrine cells and plays a role in homeostatic attenuation of electrical excitability throughout the brain (PubMed:10024359, PubMed:10618149, PubMed:12451110, PubMed:17379638, Pu
   3803..3836    -  protein_bind   loxP: Cre-mediated recombination occurs in the 8-bp core sequence (GCATACAT). Cre recombinase
   3837..3886    +  intron         β-globin intron (fragment): internally truncated intron from human β-globin
   3887..3920    -  protein_bind   lox2272: Cre-mediated recombination occurs in the 8-bp core sequence (GGATACTT). lox2272 sites are compatible with each other, but incompatible with loxP or loxN sites (Lee and Saito, 1988). Cre recombinase
   3927..5105    -  promoter       EF-1α promoter: strong constitutive promoter for human elongation factor EF-1α
   5112..5178    -  CDS            small t antigen (fragment): SV40 (simian virus 40) small t antigen
   5241..5268    -  repeat_region  AAV2 ITR (fragment): inverted terminal repeat of adeno-associated virus serotype 2 inverted
   5297..5324    -  repeat_region  AAV2 ITR (fragment): inverted terminal repeat of adeno-associated virus serotype 2 inverted
   5397..5985    -  rep_origin     ori: high-copy-number ColE1/pMB1/pBR322/pUC origin of replication
   6156..7016    -  CDS            AmpR: β-lactamase; bla; confers resistance to ampicillin, carbenicillin, and related antibiotics
   7017..7121    -  promoter       AmpR promoter: bla
   7216..7251    +  CDS            rop (fragment): Rop protein, which maintains plasmids at low copy number; rop
   7353..7402    +  misc_feature   bom (fragment): basis of mobility region from pBR322
   7403..359     -  rep_origin     f1 ori (across the origin) (sequence partly withheld): f1 bacteriophage origin of replication; arrow indicates direction of (+) strand synthesis
>Addgene plasmid #130997 | pAAV-Ef1a-DIO-ChRmine-eYFP-Kv2.1-WPRE | addgene full sequence | sequence record 256078 | Addgene NGS Result
TAAATCAAAAGAATAGCCCGAGATAGAGT
[37 nt withheld, positions 30-66]
AAAGAACGTGGACTCCAACGTCAAAGG
[141 nt withheld, positions 94-234]
G
[46 nt withheld, positions 236-281]
A
[95 nt withheld, positions 283-377]
TATGCGGTGTGAAATACCGCACAGATGCGTAAGGAGAAAATACCGCATCAGGCGCCCCTGCAGGCAGCTG
CGCGCTCGCTCGCTCACTGAGGCCGCCCGGGCAAAGCCCGGGCGTCGGGCGACCTTTGGTCGCCCGGCCT
CAGTGAGCGAGCGAGCGCGCAGAGAGGGAGTGGCCAACTCCATCACTAGGGGTTCCTGCGGCCGCTCGGT
CCGCACGTGGTTACCTACAAAATCAGAAGGACAGGGAAGGGAGCAGTGGTTCACGCCTGTAATCCCAGCA
ATTTGGGAGGCCAAGGTGGGTAGATCACCTGAGATTAGGAGTTGGAGACCAGCCTGGCCAATATGGTGAA
ACCCCGTCTCTACCAAAAAAACAAAAATTAGCTGAGCCTGGTCATGCATGCCTGGAATCCCAACAACTCG
GGAGGCTGAGGCAGGAGAATCGCTTGAACCCAGGAGGCGGAGATTGCAGTGAGCCAAGATTGTGCCACTG
CACTCCAGCTTGGTTCCCAATAGACCCCGCAGGCCCTACAGGTTGTCTTCCCAACTTGCCCCTTGCTCCA
TACCACCCCCCTCCACCCCATAATATTATAGAAGGACACCTAGTCAGACAAAATGATGCAACTTAATTTT
ATTAGGACAAGGCTGGTGGGCACTGGAGTGGCAACTTCCAGGGCCAGGAGAGGCACTGGGGAGGGGTCAC
AGGGATGCCACCCGTAGATCTCTCGAGCAGCGCTCGGTATCGATGCGGGGAGGCGGCCCAAAGGGAGATC
CGACTCGTCTGAGGGCGAAGGCGAAGACGCGGAAGAGGCCGCAGAGCCGGCAGCAGGCCGCGGGAAGGAA
GGTCCGCTGGATTGAGGGCCGAAGGGACGTAGCAGAAGGACGTCCCGCGCAGAATCCAGGTGGCAACATA
GGCGAGCAGCCAAGGAAAGGACGATGATTTCCCCGACAACACCACGGAATTGTCAGTGCCCAACAGCCGA
GCCCCTGTCCAGCAGCGGGCAAGGCAGGCGGCGATGAGTTCCGCCGTGGCAATAGGGAGGGGGAAAGCGA
AAGTCCCGGAAAGGAGCTGACAGGTGGTGGCAATGCCCCAACCAGTGGGGGTTGCGTCAGCAAACACAGT
GCACACCACGCCACGTTGCCTGACAACGGGCCACAACTCCTCATAAAGAGACAGCAACCAGGATTTATAC
AAGGAGGAGAAAATGAAAGCCATACGGGAAGCAATAGCATGATACAAAGGCATTAAAGCAGCGTATCCAC
ATAGCGTAAAAGGAGCAACATAGTTAAGAATACCAGTCAATCTTTCACAAATTTTGTAATCCAGAGGTTG
ATTATCGATAAGCTTGATATCGAATTCATAACTTCGTATAGCATACATTATACGAAGTTATTCTTTGCAC
CATTCTAAAGAATAACAGTGATAATTTCTGGGTTAAGGCAAATAACTTCGTATAGGATACTTTATACGAA
GTTATGCTAGCCACCATGGCACACGCACCAGGCACCGACCAGATGTTCTACGTGGGCACAATGGACGGCT
GGTATCTGGATACCAAGCTGAACTCCGTGGCCATCGGCGCCCACTGGTCTTGCTTTATCGTGCTGACAAT
CACCACATTCTACCTGGGCTATGAGTCCTGGACATCTCGGGGCCCTAGCAAGAGAACCTCCTTTTACGCC
GGCTATCAGGAGGAGCAGAACCTGGCCCTGTTTGTGAATTTCTTTGCCATGCTGAGCTACTTCGGCAAGA
TCGTGGCCGACACACTGGGCCACAACTTCGGCGATGTGGGCCCCTTCATCATCGGCTTCGGCAATTACAG
GTATGCCGACTACATGCTGACCTGCCCAATGCTGGTGTACGATCTGCTGTATCAGCTGAGGGCCCCCTAT
CGCGTGTCTTGTAGCGCCATCATCTTTGCCATCCTGATGTCTGGCGTGCTGGCCGAGTTCTACGCAGAGG
GCGACCCTAGGCTGAGGAATGGCGCCTACGCCTGGTATGGCTTTGGCTGTTTCTGGTTTATCTTCGCCTA
CTCTATCGTGATGAGCATCGTGGCCAAGCAGTATAGCCGGCTGGCCCAGCTGGCCCAGGATACAGGCGCC
GAGCACAGCCTGCACGTGCTGAAGTTCGCCGTGTTTACCTTCTCCATGCTGTGGATTCTGTTTCCCCTGG
TGTGGGCCATCTGCCCTAGAGGCTTCGGCTGGATCGACGATAACTGGACAGAGGTGGCCCACTGCGTGTG
CGACATCGTGGCCAAGTCCTGTTACGGCTTTGCCCTGGCCCGGTTCAGAAAGACCTATGATGAGGAGCTG
TTTCGGCTGCTGGAGCAGCTGGGACACGACGAGGATGAGTTCCAGAAGCTGGAGCTGGATATGAGGCTGA
GCAGCAATGGCGAGCGCCTGCGGAGACTGTCTGCGGCCGCCAAGAGCAGGATCACCAGCGAGGGCGAGTA
CATCCCCCTGGACCAGATCGACATCAACGTGGTGAGCAAGGGCGAGGAGCTGTTCACCGGGGTGGTGCCC
ATCCTGGTCGAGCTGGACGGCGACGTAAACGGCCACAAGTTCAGCGTGTCCGGCGAGGGCGAGGGCGATG
CCACCTACGGCAAGCTGACCCTGAAGTTCATCTGCACCACCGGCAAGCTGCCCGTGCCCTGGCCCACCCT
CGTGACCACCTTCGGCTACGGCCTGCAGTGCTTCGCCCGCTACCCCGACCACATGAAGCAGCACGACTTC
TTCAAGTCCGCCATGCCCGAAGGCTACGTCCAGGAGCGCACCATCTTCTTCAAGGACGACGGCAACTACA
AGACCCGCGCCGAGGTGAAGTTCGAGGGCGACACCCTGGTGAACCGCATCGAGCTGAAGGGCATCGACTT
CAAGGAGGACGGCAACATCCTGGGGCACAAGCTGGAGTACAACTACAACAGCCACAACGTCTATATCATG
GCCGACAAGCAGAAGAACGGCATCAAGGTGAACTTCAAGATCCGCCACAACATCGAGGACGGCAGCGTGC
AGCTCGCCGACCACTACCAGCAGAACACCCCCATCGGCGACGGCCCCGTGCTGCTGCCCGACAACCACTA
CCTGAGCTACCAGTCCGCCCTGAGCAAAGACCCCAACGAGAAGCGCGATCACATGGTCCTGCTGGAGTTC
GTGACCGCCGCCGGGATCACTCTCGGCATGGACGAGCTGTACAAGCAGTCCCAGCCCATCCTCAACACCA
AGGAGATGGCCCCGCAGAGCAAGCCTCCAGAGGAGCTGGAGATGAGCAGCATGCCCAGCCCCGTGGCCCC
TCTGCCCGCACGCACGGAGGGCGTCATCGACATGCGGAGCATGTCCAGCATTGACAGCTTCATCAGCTGT
GCCACGGACTTCCCTGAAGCCACCAGATTCTTCTGCTACGAGAACGAGGTGTAATAGGGCGCGCCATAAC
TTCGTATAATGTATGCTATACGAAGTTATTAAGAGGTTTCATATTGCTAATAGCAGCTACAATCCAGCTA
CCATTCTGCATAACTTCGTATAAAGTATCCTATACGAAGTTATGGATCCTCACGACACCTGAAATGGAAG
AAAAAAACTTTGAACCACTGTCTGAGGCTTGAGAATGAACCAAGATCCAAACTCAAAAAGGGCAAATTCC
AAGGAGAATTACATCAAGTGCCAAGCTGGCCTAACTTCAGTCTCCACCCACTCAGTGTGGGGAAACTCCA
TCGCATAAAACCCCTCCCCCCAACCTAAAGACGACGTACTCCAAAAGCTCGAGAACTAATCGAGGTGCCT
GGACGGCGCCCGGTACTCCGTGGAGTCACATGAAGCGACGGCTGAGGACGGAAAGGCCCTTTTCCTTTGT
GTGGGTGACTCACCCGCCCGCTCTCCCGAGCGCCGCGTCCTCCATTTTGAGCTCCCTGCAGCAGGGCCGG
GAAGCGGCCATCTTTCCGCTCACGCAACTGGTGCCGACCGGGCCAGCCTTGCCGCCCAGGGCGGGGCGAT
ACACGGCGGCGCGAGGCCAGGCACCAGAGCAGGCCGGCCAGCTTGAGACTACCCCCGTCCGATTCTCGGT
GGCCGCGCTCGCAGGCCCCGCCTCGCCGAACATGTGCGCTGGGACGCACGGGCCCCGTCGCCGCCCGCGG
CCCCAAAAACCGAAATACCAGTGTGCAGATCTTGGCCCGCATTTACAAGACTATCTTGCCAGAAAAAAAG
CGTCGCAGCAGGTCATCAAAAATTTTAAATGGCTAGAGACTTATCGAAAGCAGCGAGACAGGCGCGAAGG
TGCCACCAGATTCGCACGCGGCGGCCCCAGCGCCCAGGCCAGGCCTCAACTCAAGCACGAGGCGAAGGGG
CTCCTTAAGCGCAAGGCCTCGAACTCTCCCACCCACTTCCAACCCGAAGCTCGGGATCAAGAATCACGTA
CTGCAGCCAGGTGGAAGTAATTCAAGGCACGCAAGGGCCATAACCCGTAAAGAGGCCAGGCCCGCGGGAA
CCACACACGGCACTTACCTGTGTTCTGGCGGCAAACCCGTTGCGAAAAAGAACGTTCACGGCGACTACTG
CACTTATATACGGTTCTCCCCCACCCTCGGGAAAAAGGCGGAGCCAGTACACGACATCACTTTCCCAGTT
TACCCCGCGCCACCTTCTCTAGGCACCGGTTCAATTGCCGACCCCTCCCCCCAACTTCTCGGGGACTGTG
GGCGATGTGCGCTCTGCCCACTGACGGGCACCGGAGCCAATTCCCACTCCTTTCAAGACCTAGAAGGTCC
ATTAGCTGCAAAGATTCCTCTCTGTTTAAAACTTTATCCATCTTTGCAAAGCTTACGCGTGCGGCCGCAG
GAACCCCTAGTGATGGAGTTGGCCACTCCCTCTCTGCGCGCTCGCTCGCTCACTGAGGCCGGGCGACCAA
AGGTCGCCCGACGCCCGGGCGGCCTCAGTGAGCGAGCGAGCGCGCAGCTGCCTGCAGGACATGTGAGCAA
AAGGCCAGCAAAAGGCCAGGAACCGTAAAAAGGCCGCGTTGCTGGCGTTTTTCCATAGGCTCCGCCCCCC
TGACGAGCATCACAAAAATCGACGCTCAAGTCAGAGGTGGCGAAACCCGACAGGACTATAAAGATACCAG
GCGTTTCCCCCTGGAAGCTCCCTCGTGCGCTCTCCTGTTCCGACCCTGCCGCTTACCGGATACCTGTCCG
CCTTTCTCCCTTCGGGAAGCGTGGCGCTTTCTCATAGCTCACGCTGTAGGTATCTCAGTTCGGTGTAGGT
CGTTCGCTCCAAGCTGGGCTGTGTGCACGAACCCCCCGTTCAGCCCGACCGCTGCGCCTTATCCGGTAAC
TATCGTCTTGAGTCCAACCCGGTAAGACACGACTTATCGCCACTGGCAGCAGCCACTGGTAACAGGATTA
GCAGAGCGAGGTATGTAGGCGGTGCTACAGAGTTCTTGAAGTGGTGGCCTAACTACGGCTACACTAGAAG
AACAGTATTTGGTATCTGCGCTCTGCTGAAGCCAGTTACCTTCGGAAAAAGAGTTGGTAGCTCTTGATCC
GGCAAACAAACCACCGCTGGTAGCGGTGGTTTTTTTGTTTGCAAGCAGCAGATTACGCGCAGAAAAAAAG
GATCTCAAGAAGATCCTTTGATCTTTTCTACGGGGTCTGACGCTCAGTGGAACGAAAACTCACGTTAAGG
GATTTTGGTCATGAGATTATCAAAAAGGATCTTCACCTAGATCCTTTTAAATTAAAAATGAAGTTTTAAA
TCAATCTAAAGTATATATGAGTAAACTTGGTCTGACAGTTACCAATGCTTAATCAGTGAGGCACCTATCT
CAGCGATCTGTCTATTTCGTTCATCCATAGTTGCCTGACTCCCCGTCGTGTAGATAACTACGATACGGGA
GGGCTTACCATCTGGCCCCAGTGCTGCAATGATACCGCGAGACCCACGCTCACCGGCTCCAGATTTATCA
GCAATAAACCAGCCAGCCGGAAGGGCCGAGCGCAGAAGTGGTCCTGCAACTTTATCCGCCTCCATCCAGT
CTATTAATTGTTGCCGGGAAGCTAGAGTAAGTAGTTCGCCAGTTAATAGTTTGCGCAACGTTGTTGCCAT
TGCTACAGGCATCGTGGTGTCACGCTCGTCGTTTGGTATGGCTTCATTCAGCTCCGGTTCCCAACGATCA
AGGCGAGTTACATGATCCCCCATGTTGTGCAAAAAAGCGGTTAGCTCCTTCGGTCCTCCGATCGTTGTCA
GAAGTAAGTTGGCCGCAGTGTTATCACTCATGGTTATGGCAGCACTGCATAATTCTCTTACTGTCATGCC
ATCCGTAAGATGCTTTTCTGTGACTGGTGAGTACTCAACCAAGTCATTCTGAGAATAGTGTATGCGGCGA
CCGAGTTGCTCTTGCCCGGCGTCAATACGGGATAATACCGCGCCACATAGCAGAACTTTAAAAGTGCTCA
TCATTGGAAAACGTTCTTCGGGGCGAAAACTCTCAAGGATCTTACCGCTGTTGAGATCCAGTTCGATGTA
ACCCACTCGTGCACCCAACTGATCTTCAGCATCTTTTACTTTCACCAGCGTTTCTGGGTGAGCAAAAACA
GGAAGGCAAAATGCCGCAAAAAAGGGAATAAGGGCGACACGGAAATGTTGAATACTCATACTCTTCCTTT
TTCAATATTATTGAAGCATTTATCAGGGTTATTGTCTCATGAGCGGATACATATTTGAATGTATTTAGAA
AAATAAACAAATAGGGGTTCCGCGCACATTTCCCCGAAAAGTGCCACCTGACGTCTAAGAAACCATTATT
ATCATGACATTAACCTATAAAAATAGGCGTATCACGAGGCCCTTTCGTCTCGCGCGTTTCGGTGATGACG
GTGAAAACCTCTGACACATGCAGCTCCCGGAGACGGTCACAGCTTGTCTGTAAGCGGATGCCGGGAGCAG
ACAAGCCCGTCAGGGCGCGTCAGCGGGTGTTGGCGGGTGTCGGGGCTGGCTTAACTATGCGGCATCAGAG
CAGATTGTACTGAGAGTGCACCATAAAATTGTAAACGTTAATATTTTGTTAAAATTCGCGTTAAATTTTT
GTTAAATCAGCTCATTTTTTAACCAATAGACCGAAATCGGCAAAATCCCTTA
